Addgene plasmid #100162: p7142 pHAGE-P-CMVt-N-HA-GAW-ZFYV9
Purpose: Expresses ZFYV9
Depositing lab: Peter Howley. Depositing organization: Harvard Medical School. Publication: Proteomic analysis and identification of cellular interactors of the giant ubiquitin ligase HERC2. Galligan JT, Martinez-Noel G, Arndt V, Hayes S, Chittenden TW, Harper JW, Howley PM. J Proteome Res. 2015 Feb 6;14(2):953-66. doi: 10.1021/pr501005v. Epub 2014 Dec 15. PubMed 25476789.
Backbone
  Vector backbone: PHAGE-P-CMVt-N-HA-GAW
  Backbone size w/o insert (bp): 7800
  Vector type: Mammalian Expression, Lentiviral
  Selectable markers: Puromycin
Growth in bacteria
  Bacterial resistance: Ampicillin, 100 μg/mL
  Growth temperature: 37°C
  Growth strain: NEB Stable
  Copy number: Unknown
Gene/Insert
  Gene/Insert name: ZFYV9
  Species: H. sapiens (human)
  Entrez Gene: ZFYVE9 (a.k.a. MADHIP, NSP, PPP1R173, SARA, SMADIP)
  Promoter: CMV
  Tag / fusion protein: HA (N terminal on backbone)
  Cloning method: Gateway Cloning
  Sequencing primers: 5′ M13F
Terms and licenses: Academic/Nonprofit Terms; Industry Terms: Not Available to Industry
How to cite: p7142 pHAGE-P-CMVt-N-HA-GAW-ZFYV9 was a gift from Peter Howley (Addgene plasmid # 100162 ; http://n2t.net/addgene:100162 ; RRID:Addgene_100162)
