[The description below was written by a language model from this plasmid's Addgene catalogue record and pLannotate feature annotations shown in this document.]
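Description:
p7142 pHAGE-P-CMVt-N-HA-GAW-ZFYV9 is an HIV-1-based lentiviral mammalian expression plasmid of about 12.1 kb, built on the pHAGE-P-CMVt-N-HA-GAW Gateway destination backbone. It is propagated in E. coli through a high-copy ColE1/pUC-type origin and selected with ampicillin via the β-lactamase gene. The transfer cassette is bounded by a truncated 5' LTR and a self-inactivating ΔU3 3' LTR. It contains the Ψ packaging signal with a partial gag sequence, the Rev response element for Rev-dependent nuclear export of the genomic RNA, and the cPPT/CTS element that aids nuclear import in transduced cells. Residual nef and rev fragments, together with lac and SV40 remnants in the backbone, appear to be carry-over sequence rather than functional parts.

The payload is the human ZFYVE9 coding sequence, also known as SARA, MADHIP or SMADIP. It encodes an early endosomal protein that recruits SMAD2/SMAD3 to the TGF-β receptor. The gene was inserted by Gateway recombination and is flanked by attB1 and attB2 sites, with an N-terminal HA epitope tag supplied by the backbone. Transcription is driven by the CMV enhancer/promoter, followed immediately by short tet operator-like sequences. This arrangement, along with the "CMVt" name, suggests a tetracycline-repressible CMV promoter, although the record does not state this explicitly. Downstream, a mouse PGK promoter drives puromycin N-acetyltransferase for selection of transduced cells, and a WPRE enhances transcript expression. The construct expresses HA-tagged ZFYVE9 in mammalian cells by transfection or lentiviral transduction. It comes from a proteomic study of cellular interactors of the ubiquitin ligase HERC2, where such a tagged protein would suit affinity purification and interaction analysis.
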