Features (pLannotate 1.2.2; 31 found; start..end, strand, type, name):
     37..625     +  rep_origin     ori: high-copy-number ColE1/pMB1/pBR322/pUC origin of replication
    808..862     +  CDS            lacI (fragment): lac repressor; lacI; The lac repressor binds to the lac operator to inhibit transcription in E. coli. This inhibition can be relieved by adding lactose or isopropyl-β-D-thiogalactopyranoside (IPTG).
    868..961     +  rep_origin     SV40 ori (fragment): SV40 origin of replication
    986..1023    +  CDS            lacI (fragment): lac repressor; lacI; The lac repressor binds to the lac operator to inhibit transcription in E. coli. This inhibition can be relieved by adding lactose or isopropyl-β-D-thiogalactopyranoside (IPTG).
   1036..1057    +  protein_bind   CAP binding site: CAP binding activates transcription in the presence of cAMP. E. coli catabolite activator protein
   1072..1102    +  promoter       lac promoter: promoter for the E. coli lac operon
   1106..1128    +  protein_bind   lac operator (fragment): The lac repressor binds to the lac operator to inhibit transcription in E. coli. This inhibition can be relieved by adding lactose or isopropyl-β-D-thiogalactopyranoside (IPTG). lac repressor encoded by lacI
   1160..1243    +  polyA_signal   SV40 poly(A) signal (fragment): SV40 polyadenylation signal
   1410..1739    +  CDS            nef (fragment): NEF_HV1BR - Experimental evidence at protein level: Swiss-Prot protein existence level 1. Extracellular Nef protein targets CD4(+) T-lymphocytes for apoptosis by interacting with CXCR4 surface receptors (PubMed:14990729). From Human immunodeficiency virus type 1 group M subtype B (isolate BRU/LAI) (HIV-1).
   1787..2044    +  LTR            5' LTR (truncated): truncated 5' long terminal repeat (LTR) from HIV-1
   2091..2216    +  misc_feature   HIV-1 Ψ: packaging signal of human immunodeficiency virus type 1
   2200..2538    +  CDS            HIV-1 gag (fragment): gag protein from human immunodeficiency virus 1; gag
   2713..2946    +  misc_feature   RRE: The Rev response element (RRE) of HIV-1 allows for Rev-dependent mRNA export from the nucleus to the cytoplasm.
   3323..3423    +  CDS            Rev (fragment): human immunodeficiency virus 1 (HIV-1) Rev protein; rev; enhances nuclear export of unspliced and incompletely spliced viral mRNAs
   3468..3585    +  misc_feature   cPPT/CTS: central polypurine tract and central termination sequence of HIV-1
   3637..3940    +  enhancer       CMV enhancer: human cytomegalovirus immediate early enhancer
   3941..4144    +  promoter       CMV promoter: human cytomegalovirus (CMV) immediate early promoter
   4146..4165    +  promoter       PLtetO-1 promoter (fragment): modified phage lambda PL promoter with tet operator sites (Lutz and Bujard, 1997)
   4167..4186    +  promoter       PLtetO-1 promoter (fragment): modified phage lambda PL promoter with tet operator sites (Lutz and Bujard, 1997)
   4194..4227    +  promoter       TRE3GV promoter (fragment): 3rd-generation Tet-responsive promoter that can be activated by binding of Tet-On® 3G, optimized for retroviral and lentiviral vectors
   4318..4344    +  CDS            3xHA (fragment): three tandem HA epitope tags
   4361..4378    +  protein_bind   attB1 (fragment): mutant version of attB; core recombination site for the Gateway® BP reaction BP Clonase™
   4384..8658    +  CDS            ZFYVE9: ZFYV9_HUMAN - Also known as MADHIP, SARA, SMADIP. Experimental evidence at protein level: Swiss-Prot protein existence level 1. Early endosomal protein that functions to recruit SMAD2/SMAD3 to intracellular membranes and to the TGF-beta receptor. Plays a significant role in TGF-mediated signaling by regulating the subcellular location of SMAD2 and SMAD3 and modulating the transcriptional activity of the SMAD3/SMAD4 complex. Possibly associated with TGF-beta receptor internalization. From Homo sapiens (Human).
   8660..8684    -  protein_bind   attB2: mutant version of attB; recombination site for the Gateway® BP reaction BP Clonase™
   8703..9202    +  promoter       PGK promoter: mouse phosphoglycerate kinase 1 promoter
   9223..9822    +  CDS            PuroR: puromycin N-acetyltransferase; pac from Streptomyces alboniger; confers resistance to puromycin
   9889..10477   +  misc_feature   WPRE: woodchuck hepatitis virus posttranscriptional regulatory element
  10485..10550   +  CDS            nef (fragment): NEF_HV1Z2 - Experimental evidence at protein level: Swiss-Prot protein existence level 1. Extracellular Nef protein targets CD4(+) T-lymphocytes for apoptosis by interacting with CXCR4 surface receptors. From Human immunodeficiency virus type 1 group M subtype D (isolate Z2/CDC-Z34) (HIV-1).
  10552..10785   +  LTR            3' LTR (ΔU3): self-inactivating 3' long terminal repeat (LTR) from HIV-1
  10990..11094   +  promoter       AmpR promoter: bla
  11095..11955   +  CDS            AmpR: β-lactamase; bla; confers resistance to ampicillin, carbenicillin, and related antibiotics
>Addgene plasmid #100162 | p7142 pHAGE-P-CMVt-N-HA-GAW-ZFYV9 | addgene full sequence | sequence record 194606 | Addgene NGS Result
AGCGTCAGACCCCGTAGAAAAGATCAAAGGATCTTCTTGAGATCCTTTTTTTCTGCGCGTAATCTGCTGC
TTGCAAACAAAAAAACCACCGCTACCAGCGGTGGTTTGTTTGCCGGATCAAGAGCTACCAACTCTTTTTC
CGAAGGTAACTGGCTTCAGCAGAGCGCAGATACCAAATACTGTTCTTCTAGTGTAGCCGTAGTTAGGCCA
CCACTTCAAGAACTCTGTAGCACCGCCTACATACCTCGCTCTGCTAATCCTGTTACCAGTGGCTGCTGCC
AGTGGCGATAAGTCGTGTCTTACCGGGTTGGACTCAAGACGATAGTTACCGGATAAGGCGCAGCGGTCGG
GCTGAACGGGGGGTTCGTGCACACAGCCCAGCTTGGAGCGAACGACCTACACCGAACTGAGATACCTACA
GCGTGAGCTATGAGAAAGCGCCACGCTTCCCGAAGGGAGAAAGGCGGACAGGTATCCGGTAAGCGGCAGG
GTCGGAACAGGAGAGCGCACGAGGGAGCTTCCAGGGGGAAACGCCTGGTATCTTTATAGTCCTGTCGGGT
TTCGCCACCTCTGACTTGAGCGTCGATTTTTGTGATGCTCGTCAGGGGGGCGGAGCCTATGGAAAAACGC
CAGCAACGCGGCCTTTTTACGGTTCCTGGCCTTTTGCTGGCCTTTTGCTCACATGTTCTTTCCTGCGTTA
TCCCCTGATTCTGTGGATAACCGTATTACCGCCTTTGAGTGAGCTGATACCGCTCGCCGCAGCCGAACGA
CCGAGCGCAGCGAGTCAGTGAGCGAGGAAGCGGAAGAGCGCCCAATACGCAAACCGCCTCTCCCCGCGCG
TTGGCCGATTCATTAATGCAGCAAGCTCATGGCTGACTAATTTTTTTTATTTATGCAGAGGCCGAGGCCG
CCTCGGCCTCTGAGCTATTCCAGAAGTAGTGAGGAGGCTTTTTTGGAGGCCTAGGCTTTTGCAAAAAGCT
CCCCGTGGCACGACAGGTTTCCCGACTGGAAAGCGGGCAGTGAGCGCAACGCAATTAATGTGAGTTAGCT
CACTCATTAGGCACCCCAGGCTTTACACTTTATGCTTCCGGCTCGTATGTTGTGTGGAATTGTGAGCGGA
TAACAATTTCACACAGGAAACAGCTATGACATGATTACGAATTTCACAAATAAAGCATTTTTTTCACTGC
ATTCTAGTTGTGGTTTGTCCAAACTCATCAATGTATCTTATCATGTCTGGATCAACTGGATAACTCAAGC
TAACCAAAATCATCCCAAACTTCCCACCCCATACCCTATTACCACTGCCAATTACCTGTGGTTTCATTTA
CTCTAAACCTGTGATTCCTCTGAATTATTTTCATTTTAAAGAAATTGTATTTGTTAAATATGTACTACAA
ACTTAGTAGTTGGAAGGGCTAATTCACTCCCAAAGAAGACAAGATATCCTTGATCTGTGGATCTACCACA
CACAAGGCTACTTCCCTGATTAGCAGAACTACACACCAGGGCCAGGGGTCAGATATCCACTGACCTTTGG
ATGGTGCTACAAGCTAGTACCAGTTGAGCCAGATAAGGTAGAAGAGGCCAATAAAGGAGAGAACACCAGC
TTGTTACACCCTGTGAGCCTGCATGGGATGGATGACCCGGAGAGAGAAGTGTTAGAGTGGAGGTTTGACA
GCCGCCTAGCATTTCATCACGTGGCCCGAGAGCTGCATCCGGAGTACTTCAAGAACTGCTGATATCGAGC
TTGCTACAAGGGACTTTCCGCTGGGGACTTTCCAGGGAGGCGTGGCCTGGGCGGGACTGGGGAGTGGCGA
GCCCTCAGATCCTGCATATAAGCAGCTGCTTTTTGCCTGTACTGGGTCTCTCTGGTTAGACCAGATCTGA
GCCTGGGAGCTCTCTGGCTAACTAGGGAACCCACTGCTTAAGCCTCAATAAAGCTTGCCTTGAGTGCTTC
AAGTAGTGTGTGCCCGTCTGTTGTGTGACTCTGGTAACTAGAGATCCCTCAGACCCTTTTAGTCAGTGTG
GAAAATCTCTAGCAGTGGCGCCCGAACAGGGACTTGAAAGCGAAAGGGAAACCAGAGGAGCTCTCTCGAC
GCAGGACTCGGCTTGCTGAAGCGCGCACGGCAAGAGGCGAGGGGCGGCGACTGGTGAGTACGCCAAAAAT
TTTGACTAGCGGAGGCTAGAAGGAGAGAGATGGGTGCGAGAGCGTCAGTATTAAGCGGGGGAGAATTAGA
TCGCGATGGGAAAAAATTCGGTTAAGGCCAGGGGGAAAGAAAAAATATAAATTAAAACATATAGTATGGG
CAAGCAGGGAGCTAGAACGATTCGCAGTTAATCCTGGCCTGTTAGAAACATCAGAAGGCTGTAGACAAAT
ACTGGGACAGCTACAACCATCCCTTCAGACAGGATCAGAAGAACTTAGATCATTATATAATACAGTAGCA
ACCCTCTATTGTGTGCATCAAAGGATAGAGATAAAAGACACCAAGGAAGCTTTAGACAAGATAGAGGAAG
AGCAAAACAAAAGTAAGACCACCGCACAGCAAGCGGCCGGCCGCTGATCTTCAGACCTGGAGGAGGAGAT
ATGAGGGACAATTGGAGAAGTGAATTATATAAATATAAAGTAGTAAAAATTGAACCATTAGGAGTAGCAC
CCACCAAGGCAAAGAGAAGAGTGGTGCAGAGAGAAAAAAGAGCAGTGGGAATAGGAGCTTTGTTCCTTGG
GTTCTTGGGAGCAGCAGGAAGCACTATGGGCGCAGCGTCAATGACGCTGACGGTACAGGCCAGACAATTA
TTGTCTGGTATAGTGCAGCAGCAGAACAATTTGCTGAGGGCTATTGAGGCGCAACAGCATCTGTTGCAAC
TCACAGTCTGGGGCATCAAGCAGCTCCAGGCAAGAATCCTGGCTGTGGAAAGATACCTAAAGGATCAACA
GCTCCTGGGGATTTGGGGTTGCTCTGGAAAACTCATTTGCACCACTGCTGTGCCTTGGAATGCTAGTTGG
AGTAATAAATCTCTGGAACAGATTTGGAATCACACGACCTGGATGGAGTGGGACAGAGAAATTAACAATT
ACACAAGCTTAATACACTCCTTAATTGAAGAATCGCAAAACCAGCAAGAAAAGAATGAACAAGAATTATT
GGAATTAGATAAATGGGCAAGTTTGTGGAATTGGTTTAACATAACAAATTGGCTGTGGTATATAAAATTA
TTCATAATGATAGTAGGAGGCTTGGTAGGTTTAAGAATAGTTTTTGCTGTACTTTCTATAGTGAATAGAG
TTAGGCAGGGATATTCACCATTATCGTTTCAGACCCACCTCCCAACCCCGAGGGGACCCGACAGGCCCGA
AGGAATAGAAGAAGAAGGTGGAGAGAGAGACAGAGACAGATCCATTCGATTAGTGAACGGATCTCGACGG
TATCGCCGAATTCACAAATGGCAGTATTCATCCACAATTTTAAAAGAAAAGGGGGGATTGGGGGGTACAG
TGCAGGGGAAAGAATAGTAGACATAATAGCAACAGACATACAAACTAAAGAATTACAAAAACAAATTACA
AAAATTCAAAATTTTCGGGTTTATTACAGGGACAGCAGAGATCCAGTTTGGACTAGTGGAGTTCCGCGTT
ACATAACTTACGGTAAATGGCCCGCCTGGCTGACCGCCCAACGACCCCCGCCCATTGACGTCAATAATGA
CGTATGTTCCCATAGTAACGCCAATAGGGACTTTCCATTGACGTCAATGGGTGGAGTATTTACGGTAAAC
TGCCCACTTGGCAGTACATCAAGTGTATCATATGCCAAGTACGCCCCCTATTGACGTCAATGACGGTAAA
TGGCCCGCCTGGCATTATGCCCAGTACATGACCTTATGGGACTTTCCTACTTGGCAGTACATCTACGTAT
TAGTCATCGCTATTACCATGGTGATGCGGTTTTGGCAGTACATCAATGGGCGTGGATAGCGGTTTGACTC
ACGGGGATTTCCAAGTCTCCACCCCATTGACGTCAATGGGAGTTTGTTTTGGCACCAAAATCAACGGGAC
TTTCCAAAATGTCGTAACAACTCCGCCCCATTGACGCAAATGGGCGGTAGGCGTGTACGGTGGGAGGTCT
ATATAAGCAGAGCTCTCCCTATCAGTGATAGAGATCTCCCTATCAGTGATAGAGATCGTCGACGAGCTCG
TTTAGTGAACCGTCAGATCGCCTGGAGACGCCATCCACGCTGTTTTGACCTCCATAGAAGACACCGGGAC
CGATCCAGCCTCCGGACTCTAGCGTTTAAACGCTAGCCACCATGGCGTACCCATACGATGTTCCAGATTA
CGCTGCTCGAGGTTATCAAACAAGTTTGTACAAAAAAGTTGGCATGGAGAATTACTTCCAAGCAGAAGCT
TACAACCTGGACAAGGTGTTAGATGAATTTGAACAAAACGAAGATGAAACAGTTTCTTCTACTTTATTGG
ATACAAAGTGGAATAAGATTCTAGATCCCCCTTCTCACCGGCTGTCATTTAACCCTACTTTGGCCAGTGT
GAATGAATCTGCAGTTTCTAATGAGTCACAACCACAACTGAAAGTCTTCTCCCTGGCTCATTCAGCTCCC
CTGACCACAGAGGAAGAGGATCACTGTGCTAATGGACAGGACTGTAATCTAAATCCAGAGATTGCCACAA
TGTGGATTGATGAAAATGCTGTTGCAGAAGACCAGTTAATTAAGAGAAACTATAGTTGGGATGATCAATG
CAGTGCTGTTGAAGTGGGAGAGAAGAAATGTGGAAACCTGGCTTGTCTGCCAGATGAGAAGAATGTTCTT
GTTGTAGCCGTCATGCATAACTGTGATAAAAGGACATTACAAAACGATTTACAGGATTGTAATAATTATA
ATAGTCAATCCCTTATGGATGCTTTTAGCTGTTCACTGGATAATGAAAACAGACAAACTGATCAATTTAG
TTTTAGTATAAATGAGTCCACTGAAAAAGATATGAATTCAGAGAAACAAATGGATCCATTGAATAGACCG
AAAACAGAGGGGAGATCTGTTAACCATCTGTGTCCTACTTCATCTGATAGTCTAGCCAGTGTCTGTTCCC
CTTCACAATTAAAGGATGACGGAAGTATAGGTAGAGACCCCTCCATGTCTGCGATTACAAGTTTAACGGT
TGATTCAGTAATCTCATCCCAGGGAACAGATGGATGTCCTGCTGTTAAAAAGCAAGAGAACTATATACCA
GATGAGGACCTCACTGGCAAAATCAGCTCTCCTAGGACAGATCTAGGGAGTCCAAATTCCTTTTCCCACA
TGAGTGAGGGGATTTTGATGAAAAAAGAGCCAGCAGAGGAGAGCACCACTGAAGAATCCCTCCGGTCTGG
TTTACCTTTGCTTCTCAAACCAGACATGCCTAATGGGTCTGGAAGGAATAATGACTGTGAACGGTGTTCA
GATTGCCTTGTGCCTAATGAAGTTAGGGCTGATGAAAATGAAGGTTATGAACATGAAGAAACTCTTGGCA
CTACAGAATTCCTTAATATGACAGAGCATTTCTCTGAATCTCAGGACATGACTAATTGGAAGTTGACTAA
ACTAAATGAGATGAATGATAGCCAAGTAAACGAAGAAAAGGAAAAGTTTCTACAGATTAGTCAGCCTGAG
GACACTAATGGTGATAGTGGAGGACAGTGTGTTGGATTGGCAGATGCAGGTCTAGATTTAAAAGGAACTT
GCATTAGTGAAAGTGAAGAATGTGATTTCTCCACTGTTATAGACACACCAGCAGCAAATTATCTATCTAA
TGGTTGTGATTCCTATGGAATGCAAGACCCAGGTGTTTCTTTTGTTCCAAAGACTTTACCCTCCAAAGAA
GATTCAGTAACAGAAGAAAAAGAAATAGAGGAAAGCAAGTCAGAATGCTACTCAAATATTTATGAACAGA
GAGGAAATGAGGCCACAGAAGGGAGTGGACTACTTTTAAACAGCACTGGTGACCTAATGAAGAAAAATTA
TTTACATAATTTCTGTAGTCAAGTTCCATCAGTGCTTGGGCAATCTTCCCCCAAGGTAGTAGCAAGCCTG
CCATCTATCAGTGTTCCTTTTGGTGGTGCAAGACCCAAGCAACCTTCTAATCTTAAACTTCAAATTCCAA
AGCCATTATCAGACCATTTACAAAATGACTTTCCTGCAAACAGTGGAAATAATACTAAAAATAAAAATGA
TATTCTTGGGAAAGCAAAATTAGGGGAAAACTCAGCAACCAATGTATGCAGTCCATCTTTGGGAAACATC
TCTAATGTCGATACAAATGGGGAACATTTAGAAAGTTATGAGGCTGAGATCTCCACTAGACCATGCCTTG
CATTAGCTCCAGATAGCCCAGATAATGATCTCAGAGCTGGTCAGTTTGGAATTTCTGCCAGAAAGCCATT
CACCACTCTGGGTGAGGTGGCTCCAGTATGGGTACCGGATTCTCAGGCTCCAAATTGCATGAAATGTGAA
GCCAGGTTTACATTCACCAAAAGGAGGCATCACTGCAGAGCATGTGGGAAGGTTTTCTGTGCTTCCTGCT
GTAGCCTGAAATGTAAACTGTTATACATGGACAGAAAGGAAGCTAGAGTGTGTGTAATCTGCCATTCAGT
GCTAATGAATGCTCAAGCCTGGGAGAACATGATGAGTGCCTCAAGCCAGAGCCCTAACCCTAACAATCCT
GCTGAATACTGTTCTACTATCCCTCCCTTGCAGCAAGCTCAGGCCTCAGGAGCTCTGAGCTCTCCACCTC
CCACTGTGATGGTACCTGTGGGAGTTTTAAAGCACCCTGGAGCAGAAGTGGCTCAGCCCAGAGAGCAGAG
GCGAGTTTGGTTTGCTGATGGGATCTTGCCCAATGGAGAAGTTGCTGATGCAGCCAAATTAACAATGAAT
GGAACTTCCTCTGCAGGAACCCTGGCTGTGTCACACGACCCAGTCAAGCCAGTAACTACCAGTCCTCTAC
CAGCAGAGACGGATATTTGTCTATTCTCTGGGAGTATAACTCAGGTTGGAAGTCCTGTTGGAAGTGCAAT
GAATCTTATTCCTGAAGATGGCCTTCCTCCCATTCTCATCTCCACTGGTGTAAAAGGAGACTATGCTGTG
GAAGAGAAACCATCACAGATTTCAGTAATGCAGCAGTTGGAGGATGGTGGCCCTGACCCACTTGTATTTG
TTTTAAATGCAAATTTGTTGTCAATGGTTAAAATTGTAAATTATGTGAACAGGAAGTGCTGGTGTTTCAC
AACCAAGGGAATGCATGCAGTGGGTCAGTCTGAGATAGTCATTCTTCTACAGTGTTTACCGGATGAAAAG
TGTTTGCCAAAGGATATCTTTAATCACTTTGTGCAGCTTTATCGGGATGCTCTGGCAGGGAATGTGGTGA
GCAACTTGGGACATTCCTTCTTCAGTCAAAGTTTCCTTGGCAGTAAAGAACATGGTGGATTCTTATATGT
GACATCTACCTACCAGTCACTGCAAGACCTAGTACTCCCAACCCCACCTTACTTGTTTGGGATTCTTATC
CAGAAATGGGAAACTCCTTGGGCTAAAGTATTTCCTATCCGTCTGATGTTGAGACTTGGAGCTGAATATC
GACTTTATCCATGCCCACTATTCAGTGTCAGATTTCGGAAGCCATTGTTTGGAGAGACGGGGCATACCAT
CATGAATCTTCTTGCAGACTTCAGAAATTACCAGTATACCTTGCCAGTAGTTCAAGGTTTGGTGGTTGAT
ATGGAAGTTCGGAAAACTAGCATCAAAATTCCCAGCAACAGATACAATGAGATGATGAAAGCCATGAACA
AGTCCAATGAGCATGTCCTGGCAGGAGGTGCCTGCTTCAATGAAAAGGCAGACTCTCATCTTGTGTGTGT
ACAGAATGATGATGGAAACTATCAGACCCAGGCTATCAGTATTCACAATCAGCCCAGAAAAGTGACTGGT
GCCAGTTTCTTTGTGTTCAGTGGCGCTCTGAAATCCTCTTCTGGATACCTTGCCAAGTCCAGTATTGTGG
AAGATGGTGTTATGGTCCAGATTACTGCAGAGAACATGGATTCCTTGAGGCAGGCACTGCGAGAGATGAA
GGACTTCACCATCACCTGTGGGAAGGCGGACGCGGAGGAACCCCAGGAGCACATCCACATCCAGTGGGTG
GATGATGACAAGAACGTTAGCAAGGGTGTCGTAAGTCCTATAGATGGGAAGTCCATGGAGACTATAACAA
ATGTGAAGATATTCCATGGATCAGAATATAAAGCAAATGGAAAAGTAATCAGATGGACAGAGGTGTTTTT
CCTAGAAAACGATGACCAGCACAATTGCCTCAGTGATCCTGCAGATCACAGTAGATTGACTGAGCATGTT
GCCAAAGCTTTTTGCCTTGCTCTCTGTCCTCACCTGAAACTTCTGAAGGAAGATGGAATGACCAAACTGG
GACTACGTGTGACACTTGACTCAGATCAGGTTGGCTATCAAGCAGGGAGCAATGGCCAGCCCCTTCCCTC
GCAGTACATGAATGATCTGGACAGCGCCTTGGTGCCGGTGATCCATGGAGGGGCCTGCCAGCTTAGTGAG
GGCCCCGTTGTCATGGAACTCATCTTTTATATTCTGGAAAACATCGTATACCCAACTTTCTTGTACAAAG
TGGTTCGATAACGAATTCTACCGGGTAGGGGAGGCGCTTTTCCCAAGGCAGTCTGGAGCATGCGCTTTAG
CAGCCCCGCTGGGCACTTGGCGCTACACAAGTGGCCTCTGGCCTCGCACACATTCCACATCCACCGGTAG
GCGCCAACCGGCTCCGTTCTTTGGTGGCCCCTTCGCGCCACCTTCTACTCCTCCCCTAGTCAGGAAGTTC
CCCCCCGCCCCGCAGCTCGCGTCGTGCAGGACGTGACAAATGGAAGTAGCACGTCTCACTAGTCTCGTGC
AGATGGACAGCACCGCTGAGCAATGGAAGCGGGTAGGCCTTTGGGGCAGCGGCCAATAGCAGCTTTGCTC
CTTCGCTTTCTGGGCTCAGAGGCTGGGAAGGGGTGGGTCCGGGGGCGGGCTCAGGGGCGGGCTCAGGGGC
GGGGCGGGCGCCCGAAGGTCCTCCGGAGGCCCGGCATTCTGCACGCTTCAAAAGCGCACGTCTGCCGCGC
TGTTCTCCTCTTCCTCATCTCCGGGCCTTTCGACCTGCAGCCCAAGCTTACCATGACCGAGTACAAGCCC
ACGGTGCGCCTCGCCACCCGCGACGACGTCCCCAGGGCCGTACGCACCCTCGCCGCCGCGTTCGCCGACT
ACCCCGCCACGCGCCACACCGTCGATCCGGACCGCCACATCGAGCGGGTCACCGAGCTGCAAGAACTCTT
CCTCACGCGCGTCGGGCTCGACATCGGCAAGGTGTGGGTCGCGGACGACGGCGCCGCGGTGGCGGTCTGG
ACCACGCCGGAGAGCGTCGAAGCGGGGGCGGTGTTCGCCGAGATCGGCCCGCGCATGGCCGAGTTGAGCG
GTTCCCGGCTGGCCGCGCAGCAACAGATGGAAGGCCTCCTGGCGCCGCACCGGCCCAAGGAGCCCGCGTG
GTTCCTGGCCACCGTCGGCGTCTCGCCCGACCACCAGGGCAAGGGTCTGGGCAGCGCCGTCGTGCTCCCC
GGAGTGGAGGCGGCCGAGCGCGCCGGGGTGCCCGCCTTCCTGGAGACCTCCGCGCCCCGCAACCTCCCCT
TCTACGAGCGGCTCGGCTTCACCGTCACCGCCGACGTCGAGGTGCCCGAAGGACCGCGCACCTGGTGCAT
GACCCGCAAGCCCGGTGCCTGACGCCCGCCCCACGACCCGCAGCGCCCGACCGAAAGGAGCGCACGACCC
CATGCATCGATAGATCCTAATCAACCTCTGGATTACAAAATTTGTGAAAGATTGACTGGTATTCTTAACT
ATGTTGCTCCTTTTACGCTATGTGGATACGCTGCTTTAATGCCTTTGTATCATGCTATTGCTTCCCGTAT
GGCTTTCATTTTCTCCTCCTTGTATAAATCCTGGTTGCTGTCTCTTTATGAGGAGTTGTGGCCCGTTGTC
AGGCAACGTGGCGTGGTGTGCACTGTGTTTGCTGACGCAACCCCCACTGGTTGGGGCATTGCCACCACCT
GTCAGCTCCTTTCCGGGACTTTCGCTTTCCCCCTCCCTATTGCCACGGCGGAACTCATCGCCGCCTGCCT
TGCCCGCTGCTGGACAGGGGCTCGGCTGTTGGGCACTGACAATTCCGTGGTGTTGTCGGGGAAATCATCG
TCCTTTCCTTGGCTGCTCGCCTGTGTTGCCACCTGGATTCTGCGCGGGACGTCCTTCTGCTACGTCCCTT
CGGCCCTCAATCCAGCGGACCTTCCTTCCCGCGGCCTGCTGCCGGCTCTGCGGCCTCTTCCGCGTCTTCG
CCTTCGCCCTCAGACGAGTCGGATCTCCCTTTGGGCCGCCTCCCCGCCTGAGATCCTTTAAGACCAATGA
CTTACAAGGCAGCTGTAGATCTTAGCCACTTTTTAAAAGAAAAGGGGGGACTGGAAGGGCTAATTCACTC
CCAACGAAGACAAGATCTGCTTTTTGCTTGTACTGGGTCTCTCTGGTTAGACCAGATCTGAGCCTGGGAG
CTCTCTGGCTAACTAGGGAACCCACTGCTTAAGCCTCAATAAAGCTTGCCTTGAGTGCTTCAAGTAGTGT
GTGCCCGTCTGTTGTGTGACTCTGGTAACTAGAGATCCCTCAGACCCTTTTAGTCAGTGTGGAAAATCTC
TAGCAGTAGTAGTTCATGTCATCTTATTATTCAGTATTTATAACTTGCAAAGAAATGAATATCAGAGAGT
GAGAGGCCCGGGTTAATTAAGGAAAGGGCTAGATCATTCTTGAAGACGAAAGGGCCTCGTGATACGCCTA
TTTTTATAGGTTAATGTCATGATAATAATGGTTTCTTAGACGTCAGGTGGCACTTTTCGGGGAAATGTGC
GCGGAACCCCTATTTGTTTATTTTTCTAAATACATTCAAATATGTATCCGCTCATGAGACAATAACCCTG
ATAAATGCTTCAATAATATTGAAAAAGGAAGAGTATGAGTATTCAACATTTCCGTGTCGCCCTTATTCCC
TTTTTTGCGGCATTTTGCCTTCCTGTTTTTGCTCACCCAGAAACGCTGGTGAAAGTAAAAGATGCTGAAG
ATCAGTTGGGTGCACGAGTGGGTTACATCGAACTGGATCTCAACAGCGGTAAGATCCTTGAGAGTTTTCG
CCCCGAAGAACGTTTTCCAATGATGAGCACTTTTAAAGTTCTGCTATGTGGCGCGGTATTATCCCGTGTT
GACGCCGGGCAAGAGCAACTCGGTCGCCGCATACACTATTCTCAGAATGACTTGGTTGAGTACTCACCAG
TCACAGAAAAGCATCTTACGGATGGCATGACAGTAAGAGAATTATGCAGTGCTGCCATAACCATGAGTGA
TAACACTGCGGCCAACTTACTTCTGACAACGATCGGAGGACCGAAGGAGCTAACCGCTTTTTTGCACAAC
ATGGGGGATCATGTAACTCGCCTTGATCGTTGGGAACCGGAGCTGAATGAAGCCATACCAAACGACGAGC
GTGACACCACGATGCCTGTAGCAATGGCAACAACGTTGCGCAAACTATTAACTGGCGAACTACTTACTCT
AGCTTCCCGGCAACAATTAATAGACTGGATGGAGGCGGATAAAGTTGCAGGACCACTTCTGCGCTCGGCC
CTTCCGGCTGGCTGGTTTATTGCTGATAAATCTGGAGCCGGTGAGCGTGGGTCTCGCGGTATCATTGCAG
CACTGGGGCCAGATGGTAAGCCCTCCCGTATCGTAGTTATCTACACGACGGGGAGTCAGGCAACTATGGA
TGAACGAAATAGACAGATCGCTGAGATAGGTGCCTCACTGATTAAGCATTGGTAACTGTCAGACCAAGTT
TACTCATATATACTTTAGATTGATTTAAAACTTCATTTTTAATTTAAAAGGATCTAGGTGAAGATCCTTT
TTGATAATCTCATGACCAAAATCCCTTAACGTGAGTTTTCGTTCCACTG
